>Addgene plasmid #198648 | pEM.P04R | addgene full sequence | sequence record 393178 | Addgene NGS Result
GACCCTGTCAGACCAAGTTTACTCATATATACTTTAGATTGATTTAAAACTTCATTTTTAATTTAAAAGG
ATCTAGGTGAAGATCCTTTTTGATAATCTCATGAACAATAAAACTGTCTGCTTACATAAACAGTAATACA
AGGGGTGTTATGAGCCATATTCAACGGGAAACGTCTTGCTCTAGGCCGCGATTAAATTCCAACATGGATG
CTGATTTATATGGGTATAAATGGGCTCGCGATAATGTCGGGCAATCAGGTGCGACAATCTATCGATTGTA
TGGGAAGCCCGATGCGCCAGAGTTGTTTCTGAAACATGGCAAAGGTAGCGTTGCCAATGATGTTACAGAT
GAGATGGTCAGACTAAACTGGCTGACGGAATTTATGCCTCTTCCGACCATCAAGCATTTTATCCGTACTC
CTGATGATGCATGGTTACTCACCACTGCGATCCCCGGGAAAACAGCATTCCAGGTATTAGAAGAATATCC
TGATTCAGGTGAAAATATTGTTGATGCGCTGGCAGTGTTCCTGCGCCGGTTGCATTCGATTCCTGTTTGT
AATTGTCCTTTTAACAGCGATCGCGTATTTCGACTCGCTCAGGCGCAATCACGAATGAATAACGGTTTGG
TTGATGCGAGTGATTTTGATGACGAGCGTAATGGCTGGCCTGTTGAACAAGTCTGGAAAGAAATGCATAA
ACTTTTGCCATTCTCACCGGATTCAGTCGTCACTCATGGTGATTTCTCACTTGATAACCTTATTTTTGAC
GAGGGGAAATTAATAGGTTGTATTGATGTTGGACGAGTCGGAATCGCAGACCGATACCAGGATCTTGCCA
TCCTATGGAACTGCCTCGGTGAGTTTTCTCCTTCATTACAGAAACGGCTTTTTCAAAAATATGGTATTGA
TAATCCTGATATGAATAAATTGCAGTTTCATTTGATGCTCGATGAGTTTTTCTAAGAATTAATTCATGAC
CAAAATCCCTTAACGTGAGTTTTCGTTCCACTGAGCGTCAGACCCCGTAGAAAAGATCAAAGGATCTTCT
TGAGATCCTTTTTTTCTGCGCGTAATCTGCTGCTTGCAAACAAAAAAACCACCGCTACCAGCGGTGGTTT
GTTTGCCGGATCAAGAGCTACCAACTCTTTTTCCGAAGGTAACTGGCTTCAGCAGAGCGCAGATACCAAA
TACTGTTCTTCTAGTGTAGCCGTAGTTAGGCCACCACTTCAAGAACTCTGTAGCACCGCCTACATACCTC
GCTCTGCTAATCCTGTTACCAGTGGCTGCTGCCAGTGGCGATAAGTCGTGTCTTACCGGGTTGGACTCAA
GACGATAGTTACCGGATAAGGCGCAGCGGTCGGGCTGAACGGGGGGTTCGTGCACACAGCCCAGCTTGGA
GCGAACGACCTACACCGAACTGAGATACCTACAGCGTGAGCTATGAGAAAGCGCCACGCTTCCCGAAGGG
AGAAAGGCGGACAGGTATCCGGTAAGCGGCAGGGTCGGAACAGGAGAGCGCACGAGGGAGCTTCCAGGGG
GAAACGCCTGGTATCTTTATAGTCCTGTCGGGTTTCGCCACCTCTGACTTGAGCGTCGATTTTTGTGATG
CTCGTCAGGGGGGCGGAGCCTATGGAAAAACGCCAGCAACGCGGCCTTTTTACGGTTCCTGGCCTTTTGC
TGGCCTTTTGCTCACATGTTCTTTCCTGCGTTATCCCCTGATTCTGTGGATAACCGTATTACCGCCTTTG
AGTGAGCTGATACCGCTCGCCGCAGCCGAACGACCGAGCGCAGCGAGTCAGTGAGCGAGGAAGCGGAAGA
GCGCCCAATACGCAAACCGCCTCTCCCCGCGCGTTGGCCGATTCTGGTCTCCAGGATGTTTAAAGATTAC
GGATATTTAACTTACTTAGAATAATGCCATTTTTTTGAGTTATAATAATCCTACGTTAGTGTGAGCGGGA
TTTAAACTGTGAGGACCTTAATACATTCAGACACTTCTGCGGTATCACCCTACTTATTCCCTTCGAGATT
ATATCTAGGAACCCATCAGGTTGGTGGAAGATTACCCGTTCTAAGACTTTTCAGCTTCCTCTATTGATGT
TACACCTGGACACCCCTTTTCTGGCATCCAGTTTTTAATCTTCAGTGGCATGTGAGATTCTCCGAAATTA
ATTAAAGCAATCACACAATTCTCTCGGATACCACCTCGGTTGAAACTGACAGGTGGTTTGTTACGCATGC
TAATGCAAAGGAGCCTATATACCTTTGGCTCGGCTGCTGTAACAGGGAATATAAAGGGCAGCATAATTTA
GGAGTTTAGTGAACTTGCAACATTTACTATTTTCCCTTCTTACGTAAATATTTTTCTTTTTAATTCTAAA
TCAATCTTTTTCAATTTTTTGTTTGTATTCTTTTCTTGCTTAAATCTATAACTACAAAAAACACATACAT
AAACTAAAAAATTCAGA
Features (pLannotate 1.2.2; 3 found; start..end, strand, type, name):
    150..965     +  CDS            KanR: aminoglycoside phosphotransferase; aph(3')-Ia; confers resistance to kanamycin in bacteria or G418 (Geneticin®) in eukaryotes
   1050..1638    +  rep_origin     ori: high-copy-number ColE1/pMB1/pBR322/pUC origin of replication
   1821..1864    +  CDS            lacI (fragment): lac repressor; lacI; The lac repressor binds to the lac operator to inhibit transcription in E. coli. This inhibition can be relieved by adding lactose or isopropyl-β-D-thiogalactopyranoside (IPTG).
