[The description below was written by a language model from this plasmid's Addgene catalogue record and pLannotate feature annotations shown in this document.]
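Description:
pEM.P04R is a small (about 2.5 kb) part-donor plasmid from the Easy-MISE (Easy Modular Integrative fuSion-ready Expression) toolkit, a modular cloning system for building heterologous expression constructs in Saccharomyces cerevisiae. It is built on the pGA-blue backbone and is classed as a yeast expression/synthetic biology vector, but it is essentially an E. coli storage plasmid. The annotated features are a kanamycin resistance gene (aminoglycoside phosphotransferase, aph(3')-Ia) for bacterial selection and a high-copy ColE1/pUC-type origin of replication. No yeast origin, centromere, auxotrophic marker or integration homology is annotated, which fits a plasmid meant to supply a single part rather than to be maintained in yeast.

The payload is the promoter of the S. cerevisiae TPI1 gene (triose phosphate isomerase), a glycolytic promoter generally used for strong, largely constitutive expression in yeast. According to the record, the promoter is held so that it is released with "FG" protruding ends. These are the toolkit's designated overhangs, which set the position and orientation the part takes when combined with coding sequences, terminators and destination vectors. The depositor lists Golden Gate assembly as the cloning method, but the record does not name the type IIS enzyme or give the overhang sequences.

The automated annotation does not label the promoter itself. Beyond the marker and origin it flags only a short lacI fragment, probably a remnant of the backbone's cloning region, so the TPI1 promoter presumably lies in the unannotated remainder of the sequence. The plasmid is typically used as a promoter module for assembling yeast expression cassettes in metabolic engineering work.
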