Addgene plasmid #198648: pEM.P04R
Purpose: Easy-MISE toolkit pEM-plasmid containing TPI1 promoter with FG protruding ends
Depositing lab: Paola Branduardi. Depositing organization: Universita degli Studi di Milano-Bicocca. Publication: Easy Modular Integrative fuSion-ready Expression (Easy-MISE) Toolkit for Fast Engineering of Heterologous Productions in Saccharomyces cerevisiae. Maestroni L, Butti P, Milanesi R, Pagliari S, Campone L, Serra I, Branduardi P. ACS Synth Biol. 2023 Apr 14. doi: 10.1021/acssynbio.3c00015. PubMed 37058502.
Backbone
  Vector backbone: pGA-blue
  Backbone manufacturer: IndBioTech Lab
  Vector type: Yeast Expression, Synthetic Biology
Growth in bacteria
  Bacterial resistance: Kanamycin, 50 μg/mL
  Growth temperature: 37°C
  Growth strain: DH5alpha
  Copy number: High Copy
Gene/Insert
  Gene/Insert name: pTPI1
  Species: S. cerevisiae (budding yeast)
  Cloning method: Unknown
Terms and licenses: Academic/Nonprofit Terms; Industry Terms: Not Available to Industry
Depositor comments: Cloning Method: Goldon Gate Assembly
How to cite: pEM.P04R was a gift from Paola Branduardi (Addgene plasmid # 198648 ; http://n2t.net/addgene:198648 ; RRID:Addgene_198648)
